>Addgene plasmid #236879 | NanoBRET Assay Vector, BRAF RBD-HaloTag | addgene full sequence | sequence record 473406 | Addgene NGS Result
GGCATGCAAGCTGATTTGGCTGCTGCCACCGCTGAGCAAGGCCGCTTCGAGCAGACATGATAAGATACAT
TGATGAGTTTGGACAAACCACAACTAGAATGCAGTGAAAAAAATGCTTTATTTGTGAAATTTGTGATGCT
ATTGCTTTATTTGTAACCATTATAAGCTGCAATAAACAAGTTAACAACAACAATTGCATTCATTTTATGT
TTCAGGTTCAGGGGGAGATGTGGGAGGTTTTTTTAAGCAAGTAAAACCTCTACAAATGTGGTAAAATCTT
AATTAAGAATTCTAATATAACTTCGTATAGCATACATTATACGAAGTTATGGATCCACTGTTGACAATTA
ATCATCGGCATAGTATATCGGCATAGTATAATACGACAAGGTGAGGAACTAAACCCAGGAGGCAGATCAT
GATTGAACAAGATGGATTGCACGCAGGTTCTCCGGCCGCTTGGGTGGAGAGGCTATTCGGCTATGACTGG
GCACAACAGACAATCGGCTGCTCTGATGCCGCCGTGTTCCGGCTGTCAGCGCAGGGGCGCCCGGTTCTTT
TTGTCAAGACCGACCTGTCCGGTGCCCTGAATGAACTGCAGGACGAGGCAGCGCGGCTATCGTGGCTGGC
CACGACGGGCGTTCCTTGCGCAGCTGTGCTCGACGTTGTCACTGAAGCGGGAAGGGACTGGCTGCTATTG
GGCGAAGTGCCGGGGCAGGATCTCCTGTCATCTCACCTTGCTCCTGCCGAGAAAGTATCCATCATGGCTG
ATGCAATGCGGCGGCTGCATACGCTTGATCCGGCTACCTGCCCATTCGACCACCAAGCGAAACATCGCAT
CGAGCGAGCACGTACTCGGATGGAAGCCGGTCTTGTCGATCAGGATGATCTGGACGAAGAGCATCAGGGG
CTCGCGCCAGCCGAACTGTTCGCCAGGCTCAAGGCGCGCATGCCCGACGGCGAGGATCTCGTCGTGACCC
ATGGCGATGCCTGCTTGCCGAATATCATGGTGGAAAATGGCCGCTTTTCTGGATTCATCGACTGTGGCCG
GCTGGGTGTGGCGGACCGCTATCAGGACATAGCGTTGGCTACCCGTGATATTGCTGAAGAGCTTGGCGGC
GAATGGGCTGACCGCTTCCTCGTGCTTTACGGTATCGCCGCTCCCGATTCGCAGCGCATCGCCTTCTATC
GCCTTCTTGACGAGTTCTTCTGATTCGAAATGACCGACCAAGCGACGCCCAACCGGTATCAGCTCACTCA
AAGGCGGTAATACGGTTATCCACAGAATCAGGGGATAACGCAGGAAAGAACATGTGAGCAAAAGGCCAGC
AAAAGGCCAGGAACCGTAAAAAGGCCGCGTTGCTGGCGTTTTTCCATAGGCTCCGCCCCCCTGACGAGCA
TCACAAAAATCGACGCTCAAGTCAGAGGTGGCGAAACCCGACAGGACTATAAAGATACCAGGCGTTTCCC
CCTGGAAGCTCCCTCGTGCGCTCTCCTGTTCCGACCCTGCCGCTTACCGGATACCTGTCCGCCTTTCTCC
CTTCGGGAAGCGTGGCGCTTTCTCATAGCTCACGCTGTAGGTATCTCAGTTCGGTGTAGGTCGTTCGCTC
CAAGCTGGGCTGTGTGCACGAACCCCCCGTTCAGCCCGACCGCTGCGCCTTATCCGGTAACTATCGTCTT
GAGTCCAACCCGGTAAGACACGACTTATCGCCACTGGCAGCAGCCACTGGTAACAGGATTAGCAGAGCGA
GGTATGTAGGCGGTGCTACAGAGTTCTTGAAGTGGTGGCCTAACTACGGCTACACTAGAAGGACAGTATT
TGGTATCTGCGCTCTGCTGAAGCCAGTTACCTTCGGAAAAAGAGTTGGTAGCTCTTGATCCGGCAAACAA
ACCACCGCTGGTAGCGGTGGTTTTTTTGTTTGCAAGCAGCAGATTACGCGCAGAAAAAAAGGATTTCAAG
AAGATCCTTTGATCTTTTCTACGGGGTCTGACGCTCAGTGGAACGAAAACTCACGTTAAGGGATTTTGGT
CATGAGATTATCAAAAAGGATCTTCACCTAGATCCTTTTATAGTCCGGAATCGTCACACAAAAAACCAAC
ACACAGATGTAATGAAAATAAAGATATTTTATTGCGGCCATCGTGATGGCTAGAGTTTAGCCCTCCCACA
CATAACCAGAGGGCAGCAATTCACGAATCCCAACTGCCGTCGGCTGTCCATCACTGTCCTTCACTATGGC
TTTGATCCCAGGATGCAGATCGAGAAGCACCTGTCGGCACCGTCCGCAGGGGCTCAAGATGCCCCTGTTC
TCATTTCCGATCGCGACGATACAAGTCAGGTTGCCAGCTGCCGCAGCAGCAGCAGTGCCCAGCACCACGA
GTTCTGCACAAGGTCCCCCAGTAAAATGATATACATTGACACCAGTGAAGATGCGGCCGTCGCTAGAGAG
AGCTGCGCTGGCGACGCTGTAGTCTTCAGAGATGGGGATGCTGTTGATTGTAGCCGTTGCTCTTTCAATG
AGGGTGGATTCTTCTTGAGACAAAGGCTTGGCCATGGTGGCGCTAGTGTCAGAAGAATCGAGCTTTTTGC
AAAAGCCTAGGCCTCCAAAAAAGCCTCCTCACTACTTCTGGAATAGCTCAGAGGCCGAGGCGGCCTCGGC
CTCTGCATAAATAAAAAAAATTAGTCAGCCATGGGGCGGAGAATGGGCGGAACTGGGCGGAGTTAGGGGC
GGGATGGGCGGAGTTAGGGGCGGGACTATGGTTGCTGACTAATTGAGATGCATGCTTTGCATACTTCTGC
CTGCTGGGGAGCCTGGGGACTTTCCACACCTGGTTGCTGACTAATTGAGATGCATGCTTTGCATACTTCT
GCCTGCTGGGGAGCCTGGGGACTTTCCACACCCTAACTGACACACATTCCACAGCTGGTTCTTTCCGCCT
CAGAAGGTACCTAACCAAGTTCCTCTTTCAGAGGTTATTTCAGGCCATGGTGCTGCGCAAGACGCGTTAA
TTAAGACGTCGGCAGTGAAAAAAATGCTTTATTTGTGAAATTTGTGATGCTATTGCTTTATTTGTAACCA
TTATAAGCTGCAATAAACAAGTTAACAACAACAATTGCATTCATTTTATGTTTCAGGTTCAGGGGGAGGT
GTGGGAGGTTTTTTAAAGCAAGTAAAACCTCTACAAATGTGGTATGGCTGATTATGATCCGCGGCCGCAA
TACGTCGACGTTATCAGCTGACTTCGTACGAGAGCCTAGGATTATGGCGCGCCACTAGTTATTAATAGTA
ATCAATTACGGGGTCATTAGTTCATAGCCCATATATGGAGTTCCGCGTTACATAACTTACGGTAAATGGC
CCGCCTGGCTGACCGCCCAACGACCCCCGCCCATTGACGTCAATAATGACGTATGTTCCCATAGTAACGC
CAATAGGGACTTTCCATTGACGTCAATGGGTGGAGTATTTACGGTAAACTGCCCACTTGGCAGTACATCA
AGTGTATCATATGCCAAGTCCGCCCCCTATTGACGTCAATGACGGTAAATGGCCCGCCTGGCATTATGCC
CAGTACATGACCTTACGGGACTTTCCTACTTGGCAGTACATCTACGTATTAGTCATCGCTATTACCATGG
TGATGCGGTTTTGGCAGTACACCAATGGGCGTGGATAGCGGTTTGACTCACGGGGATTTCCAAGTCTCCA
CCCCATTGACGTCAATGGGAGTTTGTTTTGGCACCAAAATCAACGGGACTTTCCAAAATGTCGTAATAAC
CCCGCCCCGTTGACGCAAATGGGCGGTAGGCGTGTACGGTGGGAGGTCTATATAAGCAGAGCTGGTTTAG
TGAACCGTCAGATCACTAGAAGCTTTATTGCGGTAGTTTATCACAGTTAAATTGCTAACGCAGTCAGTGC
TTCTGACACAACAGTCTCGAACTTAAGCTGCAGAAGTTGGTCGTGAGGCACTGGGCAGGTAAGTATCAAG
GTTACAAGACAGGTTTAAGGAGACCAATAGAAACTGGGCTTGTCGAGACAGAGAAGACTCTTGCGTTTCT
GATAGGCACCTATTGGTCTTACTGACATCCACTTTGCCTTTCTCTCCACAGGTGTCCACTCCCAGTTCAA
TTACAGCTCTTAAGGCTAGAGTATTAATACGACTCACTATAGGGCTAGCGATCGCCATGGCACGGAGCAA
CCCCAAGTCACCACAAAAACCTATCGTTAGAGTCTTCCTGCCCAACAAACAGAGGACAGTGGTACCTGCA
AGGTGTGGAGTTACAGTCCGAGACAGTCTAAAGAAAGCACTGATGATGAGAGGTCTAATCCCAGAGTGCT
GTGCTGTTTACAGAATTCAGGATGGAGAGAAGAAACCAATTGGTTGGGACACTGATATTTCCTGGCTTAC
TGGAGAAGAATTGCATGTGGAAGTGTTGGAGAATGTTCCACTTACAACACACAACTTTGTTTCTCTCGAG
CCAACCACTGAGGATCTGTACTTTCAGAGCGATAACGATGGATCCGAAATCGGTACTGGCTTTCCATTCG
ACCCCCATTATGTGGAAGTCCTGGGCGAGCGCATGCACTACGTCGATGTTGGTCCGCGCGATGGCACCCC
TGTGCTGTTCCTGCACGGTAACCCGACCTCCTCCTACGTGTGGCGCAACATCATCCCGCATGTTGCACCG
ACCCATCGCTGCATTGCTCCAGACCTGATCGGTATGGGCAAATCCGACAAACCAGACCTGGGTTATTTCT
TCGACGACCACGTCCGCTTCATGGATGCCTTCATCGAAGCCCTGGGTCTGGAAGAGGTCGTCCTGGTCAT
TCACGACTGGGGCTCCGCTCTGGGTTTCCACTGGGCCAAGCGCAATCCAGAGCGCGTCAAAGGTATTGCA
TTTATGGAGTTCATCCGCCCTATCCCGACCTGGGACGAATGGCCAGAATTTGCCCGCGAGACCTTCCAGG
CCTTCCGCACCACCGACGTCGGCCGCAAGCTGATCATCGATCAGAACGTTTTTATCGAGGGTACGCTGCC
GATGGGTGTCGTCCGCCCGCTGACTGAAGTCGAGATGGACCATTACCGCGAGCCGTTCCTGAATCCTGTT
GACCGCGAGCCACTGTGGCGCTTCCCAAACGAGCTGCCAATCGCCGGTGAGCCAGCGAACATCGTCGCGC
TGGTCGAAGAATACATGGACTGGCTGCACCAGTCCCCTGTCCCGAAGCTGCTGTTCTGGGGCACCCCAGG
CGTTCTGATCCCACCGGCCGAAGCCGCTCGCCTGGCCAAAAGCCTGCCTAACTGCAAGGCTGTGGACATC
GGCCCGGGTCTGAATCTGCTGCAAGAAGACAACCCGGACCTGATCGGCAGCGAGATCGCGCGCTGGCTGT
CTACTCTGGAGATTTCCGGTTAATAGAATTCTAGAGTCGACCTGCA
Features (pLannotate 1.2.2; 19 found; start..end, strand, type, name):
     61..182     -  polyA_signal   SV40 poly(A) signal: SV40 polyadenylation signal
    205..273     -  CDS            large T antigen (fragment): large T antigen from SV40 (simian virus 40)
    297..330     +  protein_bind   loxP: Cre-mediated recombination occurs in the 8-bp core sequence (GCATACAT). Cre recombinase
    340..387     +  promoter       EM7 promoter: synthetic bacterial promoter&nbsp
    419..1210    +  CDS            neo: KKA2_KLEPN - Also known as kan, nptII. Experimental evidence at protein level: Swiss-Prot protein existence level 1. Resistance to kanamycin, neomycin, paromomycin, ribostamycin, butirosin and gentamicin B. From Klebsiella pneumoniae.
   1371..1959    -  rep_origin     ori: high-copy-number ColE1/pMB1/pBR322/pUC origin of replication
   2085..2133    -  polyA_signal   poly(A) signal: synthetic polyadenylation signal
   2157..2555    -  CDS            BSD: blasticidin S deaminase; Aspergillus terreus BSD; confers resistance to blasticidin
   2586..2943    -  promoter       SV40 promoter: SV40 enhancer and early promoter
   3022..3103    -  polyA_signal   SV40 poly(A) signal: SV40 polyadenylation signal
   3126..3209    -  CDS            large T antigen (fragment): large T antigen from SV40 (simian virus 40)
   3274..3639    +  enhancer       CMV enhancer: human cytomegalovirus immediate early enhancer
   3641..3840    +  promoter       CMV promoter: human cytomegalovirus (CMV) immediate early promoter
   3979..4111    +  intron         chimeric intron: chimera between introns from human β-globin and immunoglobulin heavy chain genes
   4155..4173    +  promoter       T7 promoter: promoter for bacteriophage T7 RNA polymerase
   4190..4471    +  CDS            BRAF (fragment): BRAF_HUMAN - Also known as BRAF1, RAFB1. Experimental evidence at protein level: Swiss-Prot protein existence level 1. Protein kinase involved in the transduction of mitogenic signals from the cell membrane to the nucleus (Probable). Phosphorylates MAP2K1, and thereby activates the MAP kinase signal transduction pathway (PubMed:21441910, PubMed:29433126). May play a role in the postsynaptic responses of hippocampal neurons (PubMed:1508179). From Homo sapiens (Human).
   4490..4510    +  CDS            TEV site: tobacco etch virus (TEV) protease recognition and cleavage site
   4526..5409    +  CDS            HaloTag® (fragment): modified bacterial dehalogenase that forms covalent bonds with chloroalkane derivatives
   5420..12      +  misc_feature   MCS (fragment) (across the origin): pUC18/19 multiple cloning site
