[The description below was written by a language model from this plasmid's Addgene catalogue record and pLannotate feature annotations shown in this document.]
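Description:
NanoBRET Assay Vector, BRAF RBD-HaloTag is a 5.4 kb mammalian expression plasmid built on the pFC221K HaloTag CMV-Blast BiBRET backbone. It is propagated in E. coli from a high-copy ColE1/pUC-type origin and selected with kanamycin through a neo/nptII gene driven by the synthetic bacterial EM7 promoter. A single annotated loxP site lies just upstream of this cassette; the record does not explain its role. For selection in mammalian cells, a separate cassette on the opposite strand places the blasticidin S deaminase gene (BSD) under the SV40 enhancer/early promoter, terminated by a synthetic poly(A) signal.

The payload is a fragment of human BRAF of roughly 280 bp, corresponding to the Ras binding domain rather than the full kinase. It is expressed from the CMV immediate-early enhancer and promoter, followed by a chimeric β-globin/immunoglobulin intron that generally improves transcript processing and expression. A T7 promoter sits immediately upstream of the coding region and could support in vitro transcription. The RBD is joined at its C terminus, through a linker containing a TEV protease cleavage site, to HaloTag, a modified bacterial dehalogenase that bonds covalently to chloroalkane ligands. SV40-derived poly(A) signals are annotated in reverse orientation on either side of the expression unit, along with short SV40 large T antigen fragments that are probably just part of those polyadenylation regions.

As the name indicates, the construct is meant for NanoBRET assays. There, a HaloTag fusion labelled with a fluorescent chloroalkane ligand typically serves as the energy acceptor for a luciferase-tagged partner. The RBD suggests use as a probe for interaction with Ras proteins in live cells, although the record does not name the partner construct.
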