Addgene plasmid #236879: NanoBRET Assay Vector, BRAF RBD-HaloTag
Purpose: Express BRAF RBD-HaloTag(R) in Mammalian Cells under a CMV promoter
Depositing lab: Promega Corporation.
Backbone
  Vector backbone: pFC221K HaloTag(R) CMV-Blast BiBRET Vector
  Vector type: Mammalian Expression
  Selectable markers: Blasticidin
Growth in bacteria
  Bacterial resistance: Kanamycin, 50 μg/mL
  Growth temperature: 37°C
  Growth strain: DH5alpha
  Copy number: High Copy
Gene/Insert
  Gene/Insert name: BRAF
  Species: H. sapiens (human)
  Mutation: Ras Binding Domain
  Entrez Gene: BRAF (a.k.a. B-RAF1, B-raf, BRAF-1, BRAF1, NS7, RAFB1)
  Promoter: CMV
  Tag / fusion protein: HaloTag (R) (C terminal on backbone)
  Cloning method: Other
Terms and licenses: Academic/Nonprofit Terms; Industry Terms
How to cite: NanoBRET Assay Vector, BRAF RBD-HaloTag was a gift from Promega Corporation (Addgene plasmid # 236879 ; http://n2t.net/addgene:236879 ; RRID:Addgene_236879)
